Addgene plasmid #77439: CSNK1G1 gRNA (BRDN0001147566)
Purpose: 3rd generation lentiviral gRNA plasmid targeting human CSNK1G1
Depositing lab: John Doench & David Root. Depositing organization: Broad Institute. Publication: Optimized sgRNA design to maximize activity and minimize off-target effects of CRISPR-Cas9. Doench JG, Fusi N, Sullender M, Hegde M, Vaimberg EW, Donovan KF, Smith I, Tothova Z, Wilen C, Orchard R, Virgin HW, Listgarten J, Root DE. Nat Biotechnol. 2016 Jan 18. doi: 10.1038/nbt.3437. PubMed 26780180.
Backbone
  Vector backbone: lentiGuide-Puro
  Backbone manufacturer: Zhang Lab (Addgene plasmid # 52963)
  Vector type: Mammalian Expression, Lentiviral, CRISPR
  Selectable markers: Puromycin
Growth in bacteria
  Bacterial resistance: Ampicillin, 100 μg/mL
  Growth temperature: 37°C
  Growth strain: DH5alpha
  Copy number: High Copy
Gene/Insert
  Gene/Insert name: CSNK1G1 (alt names: CSNK1G1; NM_022048.3)
  gRNA/shRNA sequence: TCCCACCATAAGAACCCCAG
  Species: H. sapiens (human)
  Entrez Gene: CSNK1G1 (a.k.a. CK1gamma1)
  Promoter: hU6
  Cloning method: Unknown
  Sequencing primers: 5′ U6-F; 3′ pS2-R
Terms and licenses: Academic/Nonprofit Terms; Industry Terms: Not Available to Industry
Depositor comments: The gRNA was designed to target the following Genbank reference sequence(s): NM_022048.3. Note that this plasmid does NOT contain Cas9. It should be used in conjunction with lentiCas9-Blast (Addgene #52962) or otherwise with cell lines already expressing Cas9. Browse the full kinome gRNA library at http://www.addgene.org/pooled-library/broadgpp-human-kinome/ or visit http://www.broadinstitute.org/rnai/public/ for detailed protocols and information.
How to cite: CSNK1G1 gRNA (BRDN0001147566) was a gift from John Doench & David Root (Addgene plasmid # 77439 ; http://n2t.net/addgene:77439 ; RRID:Addgene_77439)
