[The description below was written by a language model from this plasmid's Addgene catalogue record and pLannotate feature annotations shown in this document.]
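Description:
CSNK1G1 gRNA (BRDN0001147566) is a third-generation lentiviral guide RNA plasmid built on the lentiGuide-Puro backbone, designed to direct Streptococcus pyogenes Cas9 to the human CSNK1G1 gene (casein kinase 1 gamma 1; the guide was designed against the NM_022048.3 transcript). In bacteria the 8.3 kb plasmid is maintained by a high-copy ColE1/pUC-type origin and selected with ampicillin through the β-lactamase gene. An f1 origin, SV40 origin and residual lac and T7/T3 promoter elements are also annotated in the backbone.

The viral genome is transcribed from an RSV promoter fused to a truncated HIV-1 5' LTR, which makes packaging Tat-independent. It carries the Ψ packaging signal with a partial gag sequence, the Rev response element for nuclear export of the unspliced genomic RNA, and a cPPT/CTS. It ends in a ΔU3 self-inactivating 3' LTR followed by an SV40 polyadenylation signal. Within this frame, a human U6 RNA polymerase III promoter drives the 20-nucleotide CSNK1G1 spacer joined to the SpCas9 gRNA scaffold. Downstream, the EF-1α core promoter with its intron A expresses puromycin N-acetyltransferase, with a WPRE to enhance transcript expression, allowing puromycin selection of transduced mammalian cells.

The plasmid does not encode Cas9, so it is meant to be used with a separate Cas9 lentiviral vector such as lentiCas9-Blast or in cells that already express Cas9. It belongs to a human kinome gRNA collection associated with work on optimized sgRNA design, and is suited to knockout of CSNK1G1 in human cells. The cloning method is not recorded.
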