Features (pLannotate 1.2.2; 29 found; start..end, strand, type, name):
     14..80      +  CDS            small t antigen (fragment): SV40 (simian virus 40) small t antigen
    106..317     +  promoter       EF-1α core promoter: core promoter for human elongation factor EF-1α
    318..1256    +  intron         EF-1α intron A: intron upstream of the start codon of human EF-1α
   1278..1877    +  CDS            PuroR (fragment): puromycin N-acetyltransferase; pac from Streptomyces; confers resistance to puromycin
   1893..2481    +  misc_feature   WPRE: woodchuck hepatitis virus posttranscriptional regulatory element
   2532..2551    +  misc_feature   cPPT/CTS (fragment): central polypurine tract and central termination sequence of HIV-1
   2553..2786    +  LTR            3' LTR (ΔU3): self-inactivating 3' long terminal repeat (LTR) from HIV-1
   2864..2985    +  polyA_signal   SV40 poly(A) signal: SV40 polyadenylation signal
   3025..3160    +  rep_origin     SV40 ori: SV40 origin of replication
   3181..3199    -  promoter       T7 promoter: promoter for bacteriophage T7 RNA polymerase
   3207..3362    +  CDS            lacZα (fragment): LacZα fragment of β-galactosidase; lacZ fragment
   3367..3795    +  rep_origin     f1 ori (sequence partly withheld): f1 bacteriophage origin of replication; arrow indicates direction of (+) strand synthesis
   3848..3952    +  promoter       AmpR promoter: bla
   3953..4813    +  CDS            AmpR: β-lactamase; bla; confers resistance to ampicillin, carbenicillin, and related antibiotics
   4984..5572    +  rep_origin     ori: high-copy-number ColE1/pMB1/pBR322/pUC origin of replication
   5755..5847    +  CDS            lacI (fragment): lac repressor; lacI; The lac repressor binds to the lac operator to inhibit transcription in E. coli. This inhibition can be relieved by adding lactose or isopropyl-β-D-thiogalactopyranoside (IPTG).
   5860..5881    +  protein_bind   CAP binding site: CAP binding activates transcription in the presence of cAMP. E. coli catabolite activator protein
   5896..5926    +  promoter       lac promoter: promoter for the E. coli lac operon
   5934..5950    +  protein_bind   lac operator: The lac repressor binds to the lac operator to inhibit transcription in E. coli. This inhibition can be relieved by adding lactose or isopropyl-β-D-thiogalactopyranoside (IPTG). lac repressor encoded by lacI
   5995..6013    +  promoter       T3 promoter: promoter for bacteriophage T3 RNA polymerase
   6041..6267    +  promoter       RSV promoter: Rous sarcoma virus enhancer/promoter
   6268..6448    +  LTR            5' LTR (truncated): truncated 5' long terminal repeat (LTR) from HIV-1
   6495..6620    +  misc_feature   HIV-1 Ψ: packaging signal of human immunodeficiency virus type 1
   6604..6967    +  CDS            HIV-1 gag (fragment): gag protein from human immunodeficiency virus 1; gag
   7113..7346    +  misc_feature   RRE: The Rev response element (RRE) of HIV-1 allows for Rev-dependent mRNA export from the nucleus to the cytoplasm.
   7723..7749    +  CDS            Rev (fragment): human immunodeficiency virus 1 (HIV-1) Rev protein; rev; enhances nuclear export of unspliced and incompletely spliced viral mRNAs
   7753..7993    +  promoter       U6 promoter: RNA polymerase III promoter for human U6 snRNA
   8023..8098    +  misc_RNA       gRNA scaffold: guide RNA scaffold for the Streptococcus pyogenes CRISPR/Cas9 system
   8154..8271    +  misc_feature   cPPT/CTS: central polypurine tract and central termination sequence of HIV-1
>Addgene plasmid #77439 | CSNK1G1 gRNA (BRDN0001147566) | addgene full sequence | sequence record 187762 | Addgene Assembled Sequence
CCCGGGTGCAAAGATGGATAAAGTTTTAAACAGAGAGGAATCTTTGCAGCTAATGGACCTTCTAGGTCTT
GAAAGGAGTGGGAATTGGCTCCGGTGCCCGTCAGTGGGCAGAGCGCACATCGCCCACAGTCCCCGAGAAG
TTGGGGGGAGGGGTCGGCAATTGATCCGGTGCCTAGAGAAGGTGGCGCGGGGTAAACTGGGAAAGTGATG
TCGTGTACTGGCTCCGCCTTTTTCCCGAGGGTGGGGGAGAACCGTATATAAGTGCAGTAGTCGCCGTGAA
CGTTCTTTTTCGCAACGGGTTTGCCGCCAGAACACAGGTAAGTGCCGTGTGTGGTTCCCGCGGGCCTGGC
CTCTTTACGGGTTATGGCCCTTGCGTGCCTTGAATTACTTCCACCTGGCTGCAGTACGTGATTCTTGATC
CCGAGCTTCGGGTTGGAAGTGGGTGGGAGAGTTCGAGGCCTTGCGCTTAAGGAGCCCCTTCGCCTCGTGC
TTGAGTTGAGGCCTGGCCTGGGCGCTGGGGCCGCCGCGTGCGAATCTGGTGGCACCTTCGCGCCTGTCTC
GCTGCTTTCGATAAGTCTCTAGCCATTTAAAATTTTTGATGACCTGCTGCGACGCTTTTTTTCTGGCAAG
ATAGTCTTGTAAATGCGGGCCAAGATCTGCACACTGGTATTTCGGTTTTTGGGGCCGCGGGCGGCGACGG
GGCCCGTGCGTCCCAGCGCACATGTTCGGCGAGGCGGGGCCTGCGAGCGCGGCCACCGAGAATCGGACGG
GGGTAGTCTCAAGCTGGCCGGCCTGCTCTGGTGCCTGGCCTCGCGCCGCCGTGTATCGCCCCGCCCTGGG
CGGCAAGGCTGGCCCGGTCGGCACCAGTTGCGTGAGCGGAAAGATGGCCGCTTCCCGGCCCTGCTGCAGG
GAGCTCAAAATGGAGGACGCGGCGCTCGGGAGAGCGGGCGGGTGAGTCACCCACACAAAGGAAAAGGGCC
TTTCCGTCCTCAGCCGTCGCTTCATGTGACTCCACGGAGTACCGGGCGCCGTCCAGGCACCTCGATTAGT
TCTCGAGCTTTTGGAGTACGTCGTCTTTAGGTTGGGGGGAGGGGTTTTATGCGATGGAGTTTCCCCACAC
TGAGTGGGTGGAGACTGAAGTTAGGCCAGCTTGGCACTTGATGTAATTCTCCTTGGAATTTGCCCTTTTT
GAGTTTGGATCTTGGTTCATTCTCAAGCCTCAGACAGTGGTTCAAAGTTTTTTTCTTCCATTTCAGGTGT
CGTGACGTACGGCCACCATGACCGAGTACAAGCCCACGGTGCGCCTCGCCACCCGCGACGACGTCCCCAG
GGCCGTACGCACCCTCGCCGCCGCGTTCGCCGACTACCCCGCCACGCGCCACACCGTCGATCCGGACCGC
CACATCGAGCGGGTCACCGAGCTGCAAGAACTCTTCCTCACGCGCGTCGGGCTCGACATCGGCAAGGTGT
GGGTCGCGGACGACGGCGCCGCCGTGGCGGTCTGGACCACGCCGGAGAGCGTCGAAGCGGGGGCGGTGTT
CGCCGAGATCGGCCCGCGCATGGCCGAGTTGAGCGGTTCCCGGCTGGCCGCGCAGCAACAGATGGAAGGC
CTCCTGGCGCCGCACCGGCCCAAGGAGCCCGCGTGGTTCCTGGCCACCGTCGGAGTCTCGCCCGACCACC
AGGGCAAGGGTCTGGGCAGCGCCGTCGTGCTCCCCGGAGTGGAGGCGGCCGAGCGCGCCGGGGTGCCCGC
CTTCCTGGAGACCTCCGCGCCCCGCAACCTCCCCTTCTACGAGCGGCTCGGCTTCACCGTCACCGCCGAC
GTCGAGGTGCCCGAAGGACCGCGCACCTGGTGCATGACCCGCAAGCCCGGTGCCTGAACGCGTTAAGTCG
ACAATCAACCTCTGGATTACAAAATTTGTGAAAGATTGACTGGTATTCTTAACTATGTTGCTCCTTTTAC
GCTATGTGGATACGCTGCTTTAATGCCTTTGTATCATGCTATTGCTTCCCGTATGGCTTTCATTTTCTCC
TCCTTGTATAAATCCTGGTTGCTGTCTCTTTATGAGGAGTTGTGGCCCGTTGTCAGGCAACGTGGCGTGG
TGTGCACTGTGTTTGCTGACGCAACCCCCACTGGTTGGGGCATTGCCACCACCTGTCAGCTCCTTTCCGG
GACTTTCGCTTTCCCCCTCCCTATTGCCACGGCGGAACTCATCGCCGCCTGCCTTGCCCGCTGCTGGACA
GGGGCTCGGCTGTTGGGCACTGACAATTCCGTGGTGTTGTCGGGGAAATCATCGTCCTTTCCTTGGCTGC
TCGCCTGTGTTGCCACCTGGATTCTGCGCGGGACGTCCTTCTGCTACGTCCCTTCGGCCCTCAATCCAGC
GGACCTTCCTTCCCGCGGCCTGCTGCCGGCTCTGCGGCCTCTTCCGCGTCTTCGCCTTCGCCCTCAGACG
AGTCGGATCTCCCTTTGGGCCGCCTCCCCGCGTCGACTTTAAGACCAATGACTTACAAGGCAGCTGTAGA
TCTTAGCCACTTTTTAAAAGAAAAGGGGGGACTGGAAGGGCTAATTCACTCCCAACGAAGACAAGATCTG
CTTTTTGCTTGTACTGGGTCTCTCTGGTTAGACCAGATCTGAGCCTGGGAGCTCTCTGGCTAACTAGGGA
ACCCACTGCTTAAGCCTCAATAAAGCTTGCCTTGAGTGCTTCAAGTAGTGTGTGCCCGTCTGTTGTGTGA
CTCTGGTAACTAGAGATCCCTCAGACCCTTTTAGTCAGTGTGGAAAATCTCTAGCAGTACGTATAGTAGT
TCATGTCATCTTATTATTCAGTATTTATAACTTGCAAAGAAATGAATATCAGAGAGTGAGAGGAACTTGT
TTATTGCAGCTTATAATGGTTACAAATAAAGCAATAGCATCACAAATTTCACAAATAAAGCATTTTTTTC
ACTGCATTCTAGTTGTGGTTTGTCCAAACTCATCAATGTATCTTATCATGTCTGGCTCTAGCTATCCCGC
CCCTAACTCCGCCCATCCCGCCCCTAACTCCGCCCAGTTCCGCCCATTCTCCGCCCCATGGCTGACTAAT
TTTTTTTATTTATGCAGAGGCCGAGGCCGCCTCGGCCTCTGAGCTATTCCAGAAGTAGTGAGGAGGCTTT
TTTGGAGGCCTAGGGACGTACCCAATTCGCCCTATAGTGAGTCGTATTACGCGCGCTCACTGGCCGTCGT
TTTACAACGTCGTGACTGGGAAAACCCTGGCGTTACCCAACTTAATCGCCTTGCAGCACATCCCCCTTTC
GCCAGCTGGCGTAATAGCGAAGAGGCCCGCACCGATCGCCCTTCCCAACAGTTGCGCAGCCTGAATGGCG
AATGGG
[124 nt withheld, positions 3367-3490]
C
[91 nt withheld, positions 3492-3582]
A
[49 nt withheld, positions 3584-3632]
CCTTTGACGTTGGAGTCCACGTTCTTT
[37 nt withheld, positions 3660-3696]
ACCCTATCTCGGTCTATTCTTTTGATTTATAAGGGATTTTGCCGATTTCGGCCTATTGGTTAAAAAATGA
GCTGATTTAACAAAAATTTAACGCGAATTTTAACAAAATATTAACGCTTACAATTTAGGTGGCACTTTTC
GGGGAAATGTGCGCGGAACCCCTATTTGTTTATTTTTCTAAATACATTCAAATATGTATCCGCTCATGAG
ACAATAACCCTGATAAATGCTTCAATAATATTGAAAAAGGAAGAGTATGAGTATTCAACATTTCCGTGTC
GCCCTTATTCCCTTTTTTGCGGCATTTTGCCTTCCTGTTTTTGCTCACCCAGAAACGCTGGTGAAAGTAA
AAGATGCTGAAGATCAGTTGGGTGCACGAGTGGGTTACATCGAACTGGATCTCAACAGCGGTAAGATCCT
TGAGAGTTTTCGCCCCGAAGAACGTTTTCCAATGATGAGCACTTTTAAAGTTCTGCTATGTGGCGCGGTA
TTATCCCGTATTGACGCCGGGCAAGAGCAACTCGGTCGCCGCATACACTATTCTCAGAATGACTTGGTTG
AGTACTCACCAGTCACAGAAAAGCATCTTACGGATGGCATGACAGTAAGAGAATTATGCAGTGCTGCCAT
AACCATGAGTGATAACACTGCGGCCAACTTACTTCTGACAACGATCGGAGGACCGAAGGAGCTAACCGCT
TTTTTGCACAACATGGGGGATCATGTAACTCGCCTTGATCGTTGGGAACCGGAGCTGAATGAAGCCATAC
CAAACGACGAGCGTGACACCACGATGCCTGTAGCAATGGCAACAACGTTGCGCAAACTATTAACTGGCGA
ACTACTTACTCTAGCTTCCCGGCAACAATTAATAGACTGGATGGAGGCGGATAAAGTTGCAGGACCACTT
CTGCGCTCGGCCCTTCCGGCTGGCTGGTTTATTGCTGATAAATCTGGAGCCGGTGAGCGTGGGTCTCGCG
GTATCATTGCAGCACTGGGGCCAGATGGTAAGCCCTCCCGTATCGTAGTTATCTACACGACGGGGAGTCA
GGCAACTATGGATGAACGAAATAGACAGATCGCTGAGATAGGTGCCTCACTGATTAAGCATTGGTAACTG
TCAGACCAAGTTTACTCATATATACTTTAGATTGATTTAAAACTTCATTTTTAATTTAAAAGGATCTAGG
TGAAGATCCTTTTTGATAATCTCATGACCAAAATCCCTTAACGTGAGTTTTCGTTCCACTGAGCGTCAGA
CCCCGTAGAAAAGATCAAAGGATCTTCTTGAGATCCTTTTTTTCTGCGCGTAATCTGCTGCTTGCAAACA
AAAAAACCACCGCTACCAGCGGTGGTTTGTTTGCCGGATCAAGAGCTACCAACTCTTTTTCCGAAGGTAA
CTGGCTTCAGCAGAGCGCAGATACCAAATACTGTTCTTCTAGTGTAGCCGTAGTTAGGCCACCACTTCAA
GAACTCTGTAGCACCGCCTACATACCTCGCTCTGCTAATCCTGTTACCAGTGGCTGCTGCCAGTGGCGAT
AAGTCGTGTCTTACCGGGTTGGACTCAAGACGATAGTTACCGGATAAGGCGCAGCGGTCGGGCTGAACGG
GGGGTTCGTGCACACAGCCCAGCTTGGAGCGAACGACCTACACCGAACTGAGATACCTACAGCGTGAGCT
ATGAGAAAGCGCCACGCTTCCCGAAGGGAGAAAGGCGGACAGGTATCCGGTAAGCGGCAGGGTCGGAACA
GGAGAGCGCACGAGGGAGCTTCCAGGGGGAAACGCCTGGTATCTTTATAGTCCTGTCGGGTTTCGCCACC
TCTGACTTGAGCGTCGATTTTTGTGATGCTCGTCAGGGGGGCGGAGCCTATGGAAAAACGCCAGCAACGC
GGCCTTTTTACGGTTCCTGGCCTTTTGCTGGCCTTTTGCTCACATGTTCTTTCCTGCGTTATCCCCTGAT
TCTGTGGATAACCGTATTACCGCCTTTGAGTGAGCTGATACCGCTCGCCGCAGCCGAACGACCGAGCGCA
GCGAGTCAGTGAGCGAGGAAGCGGAAGAGCGCCCAATACGCAAACCGCCTCTCCCCGCGCGTTGGCCGAT
TCATTAATGCAGCTGGCACGACAGGTTTCCCGACTGGAAAGCGGGCAGTGAGCGCAACGCAATTAATGTG
AGTTAGCTCACTCATTAGGCACCCCAGGCTTTACACTTTATGCTTCCGGCTCGTATGTTGTGTGGAATTG
TGAGCGGATAACAATTTCACACAGGAAACAGCTATGACCATGATTACGCCAAGCGCGCAATTAACCCTCA
CTAAAGGGAACAAAAGCTGGAGCTGCAAGCTTAATGTAGTCTTATGCAATACTCTTGTAGTCTTGCAACA
TGGTAACGATGAGTTAGCAACATGCCTTACAAGGAGAGAAAAAGCACCGTGCATGCCGATTGGTGGAAGT
AAGGTGGTACGATCGTGCCTTATTAGGAAGGCAACAGACGGGTCTGACATGGATTGGACGAACCACTGAA
TTGCCGCATTGCAGAGATATTGTATTTAAGTGCCTAGCTCGATACATAAACGGGTCTCTCTGGTTAGACC
AGATCTGAGCCTGGGAGCTCTCTGGCTAACTAGGGAACCCACTGCTTAAGCCTCAATAAAGCTTGCCTTG
AGTGCTTCAAGTAGTGTGTGCCCGTCTGTTGTGTGACTCTGGTAACTAGAGATCCCTCAGACCCTTTTAG
TCAGTGTGGAAAATCTCTAGCAGTGGCGCCCGAACAGGGACTTGAAAGCGAAAGGGAAACCAGAGGAGCT
CTCTCGACGCAGGACTCGGCTTGCTGAAGCGCGCACGGCAAGAGGCGAGGGGCGGCGACTGGTGAGTACG
CCAAAAATTTTGACTAGCGGAGGCTAGAAGGAGAGAGATGGGTGCGAGAGCGTCAGTATTAAGCGGGGGA
GAATTAGATCGCGATGGGAAAAAATTCGGTTAAGGCCAGGGGGAAAGAAAAAATATAAATTAAAACATAT
AGTATGGGCAAGCAGGGAGCTAGAACGATTCGCAGTTAATCCTGGCCTGTTAGAAACATCAGAAGGCTGT
AGACAAATACTGGGACAGCTACAACCATCCCTTCAGACAGGATCAGAAGAACTTAGATCATTATATAATA
CAGTAGCAACCCTCTATTGTGTGCATCAAAGGATAGAGATAAAAGACACCAAGGAAGCTTTAGACAAGAT
AGAGGAAGAGCAAAACAAAAGTAAGACCACCGCACAGCAAGCGGCCGCTGATCTTCAGACCTGGAGGAGG
AGATATGAGGGACAATTGGAGAAGTGAATTATATAAATATAAAGTAGTAAAAATTGAACCATTAGGAGTA
GCACCCACCAAGGCAAAGAGAAGAGTGGTGCAGAGAGAAAAAAGAGCAGTGGGAATAGGAGCTTTGTTCC
TTGGGTTCTTGGGAGCAGCAGGAAGCACTATGGGCGCAGCGTCAATGACGCTGACGGTACAGGCCAGACA
ATTATTGTCTGGTATAGTGCAGCAGCAGAACAATTTGCTGAGGGCTATTGAGGCGCAACAGCATCTGTTG
CAACTCACAGTCTGGGGCATCAAGCAGCTCCAGGCAAGAATCCTGGCTGTGGAAAGATACCTAAAGGATC
AACAGCTCCTGGGGATTTGGGGTTGCTCTGGAAAACTCATTTGCACCACTGCTGTGCCTTGGAATGCTAG
TTGGAGTAATAAATCTCTGGAACAGATTTGGAATCACACGACCTGGATGGAGTGGGACAGAGAAATTAAC
AATTACACAAGCTTAATACACTCCTTAATTGAAGAATCGCAAAACCAGCAAGAAAAGAATGAACAAGAAT
TATTGGAATTAGATAAATGGGCAAGTTTGTGGAATTGGTTTAACATAACAAATTGGCTGTGGTATATAAA
ATTATTCATAATGATAGTAGGAGGCTTGGTAGGTTTAAGAATAGTTTTTGCTGTACTTTCTATAGTGAAT
AGAGTTAGGCAGGGATATTCACCATTATCGTTTCAGACCCACCTCCCAACCCCGAGGGGACCCAGAGAGG
GCCTATTTCCCATGATTCCTTCATATTTGCATATACGATACAAGGCTGTTAGAGAGATAATTAGAATTAA
TTTGACTGTAAACACAAAGATATTAGTACAAAATACGTGACGTAGAAAGTAATAATTTCTTGGGTAGTTT
GCAGTTTTAAAATTATGTTTTAAAATGGACTATCATATGCTTACCGTAACTTGAAAGTATTTCGATTTCT
TGGCTTTATATATCTTGTGGAAAGGACGAAACACCGTCCCACCATAAGAACCCCAGGTTTTAGAGCTAGA
AATAGCAAGTTAAAATAAGGCTAGTCCGTTATCAACTTGAAAAAGTGGCACCGAGTCGGTGCTTTTTTAA
GCTTGGCGTAACTAGATCTTGAGACAAATGGCAGTATTCATCCACAATTTTAAAAGAAAAGGGGGGATTG
GGGGGTACAGTGCAGGGGAAAGAATAGTAGACATAATAGCAACAGACATACAAACTAAAGAATTACAAAA
ACAAATTACAAAAATTCAAAATTTTCGGGTTTATTACAGGGACAGCAGAGATCCACTTTGGCGCCGGCTC
GAGGGGG
