>Addgene plasmid #77439 | CSNK1G1 gRNA (BRDN0001147566) | depositor partial sequence | sequence record 144899 | Target Sequence
TCCCACCATAAGAACCCCAG
