>Addgene plasmid #77439 | CSNK1G1 gRNA (BRDN0001147566) | addgene partial sequence | sequence record 187761 | hU6-F
AGAAAGTAATAATTTCTTGGGTAGTTTGCAGTTTTAAAATTATGTTTTAAAATGGACTATCATATGCTTA
CCGTAACTTGAAAGTATTTCGATTTCTTGGCTTTATATATCTTGTGGAAAGGACGAAACACCGTCCCACC
ATAAGAACCCCAGGTTTTAGAGCTAGAAATAGCAAGTTAAAATAAGGCTAGTCCGTTATCAACTTGAAAA
AGTGGCACCGAGTCGGTGCTTTTTTAAGCTTGGCGTAACTAGATCTTGAGACAAATGGCAGTATTCATCC
ACAATTTTAAAAGAAAAGGGGGGATTGGGGGGTACAGTGCAGGGGAAAGAATAGTAGACATAATAGCAAC
AGACATACAAACTAAAGAATTACAAAAACAAATTACAAAAATTCAAAATTTTCGGGTTTATTACAGGGAC
AGCAGAGATCCACTTTGGCGCCGGCTCGAGGGGGCCCGGGTGCAAAGATGGATAAAGTTTTAAACAGAGA
GGAATCTTTGCAGCTAATGGACCTTCTAGGTCTTGAAAGGAGTGGGAATTGGCTCCGGTGCCCGTCAGTG
GGCAGAGCGC
